>Addgene plasmid #248552 | pLenti-gRNAX-2 | addgene full sequence | sequence record 493027 | Addgene NGS Result
CTTCTGATGTTTCTAACAGGCCAGGATTAACTGCGAATCGTTCTAGCTCCCTGCTTGCCCATACTATATG
TTTTAATTTATATTTTTTCTTTCCCCCTGGCCTTAACCGAATTTTTTCCCATCGCGATCTAATTCTCCCC
CGCTTAATACTGACGCTCTCGCACCCATCTCTCTCCTTCTAGCCTCCGCTAGTCAAAATTTTTGGCGTAC
TCACCAGTCGCCGCCCCTCGCCTCTTGCCGTGCGCGCTTCAGCAAGCCGAGTCCTGCGTCGAGAGAGCTC
CTCTGGTTTCCCTTTCGCTTTCAAGTCCCTGTTCGGGCGCCACTGCTAGAGATTTTCCACACTGACTAAA
AGGGTCTGAGGGATCTCTAGTTACCAGAGTCACACAACAGACGGGCACACACTACTTGAAGCACTCAAGG
CAAGCTTTATTGAGGCTTAAGCAGTGGGTTCCCTAGTTAGCCAGAGAGCTCCCAGGCTCAGATCTGGTCT
AACCAGAGAGACCCGTTTATGTATCGAGCTAGGCACTTAAATACAATATCTCTGCAATGCGGCAATTCAG
TGGTTCGTCCAATCCATGTCAGACCCGTCTGTTGCCTTCCTAATAAGGCACGATCGTACCACCTTACTTC
CACCAATCGGCATGCACGGTGCTTTTTCTCTCCTTGTAAGGCATGTTGCTAACTCATCGTTACCATGTTG
CAAGACTACAAGAGTATTGCATAAGACTACATTAAGCTTGCAGCTCCAGCTTTTGTTCCCTTTAGTGAGG
GTTAATTGCGCGCTTGGCGTAATCATGGTCATAGCTGTTTCCTGTGTGAAATTGTTATCCGCTCACAATT
CCACACAACATACGAGCCGGAAGCATAAAGTGTAAAGCCTGGGGTGCCTAATGAGTGAGCTAACTCACAT
TAATTGCGTTGCGCTCACTGCCCGCTTTCCAGTCGGGAAACCTGTCGTGCCAGCTGCATTAATGAATCGG
CCAACGCGCGGGGAGAGGCGGTTTGCGTATTGGGCGCTCTTCCGCTTCCTCGCTCACTGACTCGCTGCGC
TCGGTCGTTCGGCTGCGGCGAGCGGTATCAGCTCACTCAAAGGCGGTAATACGGTTATCCACAGAATCAG
GGGATAACGCAGGAAAGAACATGTGAGCAAAAGGCCAGCAAAAGGCCAGGAACCGTAAAAAGGCCGCGTT
GCTGGCGTTTTTCCATAGGCTCCGCCCCCCTGACGAGCATCACAAAAATCGACGCTCAAGTCAGAGGTGG
CGAAACCCGACAGGACTATAAAGATACCAGGCGTTTCCCCCTGGAAGCTCCCTCGTGCGCTCTCCTGTTC
CGACCCTGCCGCTTACCGGATACCTGTCCGCCTTTCTCCCTTCGGGAAGCGTGGCGCTTTCTCATAGCTC
ACGCTGTAGGTATCTCAGTTCGGTGTAGGTCGTTCGCTCCAAGCTGGGCTGTGTGCACGAACCCCCCGTT
CAGCCCGACCGCTGCGCCTTATCCGGTAACTATCGTCTTGAGTCCAACCCGGTAAGACACGACTTATCGC
CACTGGCAGCAGCCACTGGTAACAGGATTAGCAGAGCGAGGTATGTAGGCGGTGCTACAGAGTTCTTGAA
GTGGTGGCCTAACTACGGCTACACTAGAAGAACAGTATTTGGTATCTGCGCTCTGCTGAAGCCAGTTACC
TTCGGAAAAAGAGTTGGTAGCTCTTGATCCGGCAAACAAACCACCGCTGGTAGCGGTGGTTTTTTTGTTT
GCAAGCAGCAGATTACGCGCAGAAAAAAAGGATCTCAAGAAGATCCTTTGATCTTTTCTACGGGGTCTGA
CGCTCAGTGGAACGAAAACTCACGTTAAGGGATTTTGGTCATGAGATTATCAAAAAGGATCTTCACCTAG
ATCCTTTTAAATTAAAAATGAAGTTTTAAATCAATCTAAAGTATATATGAGTAAACTTGGTCTGACAGTT
ACCAATGCTTAATCAGTGAGGCACCTATCTCAGCGATCTGTCTATTTCGTTCATCCATAGTTGCCTGACT
CCCCGTCGTGTAGATAACTACGATACGGGAGGGCTTACCATCTGGCCCCAGTGCTGCAATGATACCGCGA
GACCCACGCTCACCGGCTCCAGATTTATCAGCAATAAACCAGCCAGCCGGAAGGGCCGAGCGCAGAAGTG
GTCCTGCAACTTTATCCGCCTCCATCCAGTCTATTAATTGTTGCCGGGAAGCTAGAGTAAGTAGTTCGCC
AGTTAATAGTTTGCGCAACGTTGTTGCCATTGCTACAGGCATCGTGGTGTCACGCTCGTCGTTTGGTATG
GCTTCATTCAGCTCCGGTTCCCAACGATCAAGGCGAGTTACATGATCCCCCATGTTGTGCAAAAAAGCGG
TTAGCTCCTTCGGTCCTCCGATCGTTGTCAGAAGTAAGTTGGCCGCAGTGTTATCACTCATGGTTATGGC
AGCACTGCATAATTCTCTTACTGTCATGCCATCCGTAAGATGCTTTTCTGTGACTGGTGAGTACTCAACC
AAGTCATTCTGAGAATAGTGTATGCGGCGACCGAGTTGCTCTTGCCCGGCGTCAATACGGGATAATACCG
CGCCACATAGCAGAACTTTAAAAGTGCTCATCATTGGAAAACGTTCTTCGGGGCGAAAACTCTCAAGGAT
CTTACCGCTGTTGAGATCCAGTTCGATGTAACCCACTCGTGCACCCAACTGATCTTCAGCATCTTTTACT
TTCACCAGCGTTTCTGGGTGAGCAAAAACAGGAAGGCAAAATGCCGCAAAAAAGGGAATAAGGGCGACAC
GGAAATGTTGAATACTCATACTCTTCCTTTTTCAATATTATTGAAGCATTTATCAGGGTTATTGTCTCAT
GAGCGGATACATATTTGAATGTATTTAGAAAAATAAACAAATAGGGGTTCCGCGCACATTTCCCCGAAAA
GTGCCACCTAAATTGTAAGCGTTAATATTTTGTTAAAATTCGCGTTAAATTTTTGTTAAATCAGCTCATT
TTTTAACCAATAGGCCGAAATCGGCAAAATCCCTTATAAATCAAAAGAATAGACCGAGATAGGGT
[37 nt withheld, positions 3076-3112]
AAAGAACGTGGACTCCAACGTCAAAGG
[49 nt withheld, positions 3140-3188]
T
[91 nt withheld, positions 3190-3280]
G
[124 nt withheld, positions 3282-3405]
CCCATTCGCCATTCAGGCTGCGCAACTGTTGGGAAGGGCGATCGGTGCGGGCCTCTTCGCTATTACGCCA
GCTGGCGAAAGGGGGATGTGCTGCAAGGCGATTAAGTTGGGTAACGCCAGGGTTTTCCCAGTCACGACGT
TGTAAAACGACGGCCAGTGAGCGCGCGTAATACGACTCACTATAGGGCGAATTGGGTACGTCCCTAGGCC
TCCAAAAAAGCCTCCTCACTACTTCTGGAATAGCTCAGAGGCCGAGGCGGCCTCGGCCTCTGCATAAATA
AAAAAAATTAGTCAGCCATGGGGCGGAGAATGGGCGGAACTGGGCGGAGTTAGGGGCGGGATGGGCGGAG
TTAGGGGCGGGATAGCTAGAGCCAGACATGATAAGATACATTGATGAGTTTGGACAAACCACAACTAGAA
TGCAGTGAAAAAAATGCTTTATTTGTGAAATTTGTGATGCTATTGCTTTATTTGTAACCATTATAAGCTG
CAATAAACAAGTTCCTCTCACTCTCTGATATTCATTTCTTTGCAAGTTATAAATACTGAATAATAAGATG
ACATGAACTACTATACGTACTGCTAGAGATTTTCCACACTGACTAAAAGGGTCTGAGGGATCTCTAGTTA
CCAGAGTCACACAACAGACGGGCACACACTACTTGAAGCACTCAAGGCAAGCTTTATTGAGGCTTAAGCA
GTGGGTTCCCTAGTTAGCCAGAGAGCTCCCAGGCTCAGATCTGGTCTAACCAGAGAGACCCAGTACAAGC
AAAAAGCAGATCTTGTCTTCGTTGGGAGTGAATTAGCCCTTCCAGTCCCCCCTTTTCTTTTAAAAAGTGG
CTAAGATCTACAGCTGCCTTGTAAGTCATTGGTCTTAAAGTCGACGCGGGGAGGCGGCCCAAAGGGAGAT
CCGACTCGTCTGAGGGCGAAGGCGAAGACGCGGAAGAGGCCGCAGAGCCGGCAGCAGGCCGCGGGAAGGA
AGGTCCGCTGGATTGAGGGCCGAAGGGACGTAGCAGAAGGACGTCCCGCGCAGAATCCAGGTGGCAACAC
AGGCGAGCAGCCAAGGAAAGGACGATGATTTCCCCGACAACACCACGGAATTGTCAGTGCCCAACAGCCG
AGCCCCTGTCCAGCAGCGGGCAAGGCAGGCGGCGATGAGTTCCGCCGTGGCAATAGGGAGGGGGAAAGCG
AAAGTCCCGGAAAGGAGCTGACAGGTGGTGGCAATGCCCCAACCAGTGGGGGTTGCGTCAGCAAACACAG
TGCACACCACGCCACGTTGCCTGACAACGGGCCACAACTCCTCATAAAGAGACAGCAACCAGGATTTATA
CAAGGAGGAGAAAATGAAAGCCATACGGGAAGCAATAGCATGATACAAAGGCATTAAAGCAGCGTATCCA
CATAGCGTAAAAGGAGCAACATAGTTAAGAATACCAGTCAATCTTTCACAAATTTTGTAATCCAGAGGTT
GATTGTCGACTTAACGCGTTCAGGCACCGGGCTTGCGGGTCATGCACCAGGTGCGCGGTCCTTCGGGCAC
CTCGACGTCGGCGGTGACGGTGAAGCCGAGCCGCTCGTAGAAGGGGAGGTTGCGGGGCGCGGAGGTCTCC
AGGAAGGCGGGCACCCCGGCGCGCTCGGCCGCCTCCACTCCGGGGAGCACGACGGCGCTGCCCAGACCCT
TGCCCTGGTGGTCGGGCGAGACTCCGACGGTGGCCAGGAACCACGCGGGCTCCTTGGGCCGGTGCGGCGC
CAGGAGGCCTTCCATCTGTTGCTGCGCGGCCAGCCGGGAACCGCTCAACTCGGCCATGCGCGGGCCGATC
TCGGCGAACACCGCCCCCGCTTCGACGCTCTCCGGCGTGGTCCAGACCGCCACGGCGGCGCCGTCGTCCG
CGACCCACACCTTGCCGATGTCGAGCCCGACGCGCGTGAGGAAGAGTTCTTGCAGCTCGGTGACCCGCTC
GATGTGGCGGTCCGGATCGACGGTGTGGCGCGTGGCGGGGTAGTCGGCGAACGCGGCGGCGAGGGTGCGT
ACGGCCCTGGGGACGTCGTCGCGGGTGGCGAGGCGCACCGTGGGCTTGTACTCGGTCATGGTGGCCGTAC
GTCACGACACCTGAAATGGAAGAAAAAAACTTTGAACCACTGTCTGAGGCTTGAGAATGAACCAAGATCC
AAACTCAAAAAGGGCAAATTCCAAGGAGAATTACATCAAGTGCCAAGCTGGCCTAACTTCAGTCTCCACC
CACTCAGTGTGGGGAAACTCCATCGCATAAAACCCCTCCCCCCAACCTAAAGACGACGTACTCCAAAAGC
TCGAGAACTAATCGAGGTGCCTGGACGGCGCCCGGTACTCCGTGGAGTCACATGAAGCGACGGCTGAGGA
CGGAAAGGCCCTTTTCCTTTGTGTGGGTGACTCACCCGCCCGCTCTCCCGAGCGCCGCGTCCTCCATTTT
GAGCTCCCTGCAGCAGGGCCGGGAAGCGGCCATCTTTCCGCTCACGCAACTGGTGCCGACCGGGCCAGCC
TTGCCGCCCAGGGCGGGGCGATACACGGCGGCGCGAGGCCAGGCACCAGAGCAGGCCGGCCAGCTTGAGA
CTACCCCCGTCCGATTCTCGGTGGCCGCGCTCGCAGGCCCCGCCTCGCCGAACATGTGCGCTGGGACGCA
CGGGCCCCGTCGCCGCCCGCGGCCCCAAAAACCGAAATACCAGTGTGCAGATCTTGGCCCGCATTTACAA
GACTATCTTGCCAGAAAAAAAGCGTCGCAGCAGGTCATCAAAAATTTTAAATGGCTAGAGACTTATCGAA
AGCAGCGAGACAGGCGCGAAGGTGCCACCAGATTCGCACGCGGCGGCCCCAGCGCCCAGGCCAGGCCTCA
ACTCAAGCACGAGGCGAAGGGGCTCCTTAAGCGCAAGGCCTCGAACTCTCCCACCCACTTCCAACCCGAA
GCTCGGGATCAAGAATCACGTACTGCAGCCAGGTGGAAGTAATTCAAGGCACGCAAGGGCCATAACCCGT
AAAGAGGCCAGGCCCGCGGGAACCACACACGGCACTTACCTGTGTTCTGGCGGCAAACCCGTTGCGAAAA
AGAACGTTCACGGCGACTACTGCACTTATATACGGTTCTCCCCCACCCTCGGGAAAAAGGCGGAGCCAGT
ACACGACATCACTTTCCCAGTTTACCCCGCGCCACCTTCTCTAGGCACCGGATCAATTGCCGACCCCTCC
CCCCAACTTCTCGGGGACTGTGGGCGATGTGCGCTCTGCCCACTGACGGGCACCGGAGCCAATTCCCACT
CCTTTCAAGACCTAGAAGGTCCATTAGCTGCAAAGATTCCTCTCTGTTTAAAACTTTATCCATCTTTGCA
CCCGGGCCCCCTCGAGCCGGCGCCAAAGTGGATCTCTGCTGTCCCTGTAATAAACCCGAAAATTTTGAAT
TTTTGTAATTTGTTTTTGTAATTCTTTAGTTTGTATGTCTGTTGCTATTATGTCTACTATTCTTTCCCCT
GCACTGTACCCCCCAATCCCCCCTTTTCTTTTAAAATTGTGGATGAATACTGCCATTTGTCTCAAGATCT
AGTTACGCCAAGCTTAAAAAAGCACCGACTCGGTGCCACTTTTTCAAGTTGATAACGGACTAGCCTTATT
TAAACTTGCTATGCTGTTTCCAGCATAGCTCTTAAACCAAGGGGATATTTGGACCTCGGTGTTTCGTCCT
TTCCACAAGATATATAAAGCCAAGAAATCGAAATACTTTCAAGTTACGGTAAGCATATGATAGTCCATTT
TAAAACATAATTTTAAAACTGCAAACTACCCAAGAAATTATTACTTTCTACGTCACGTATTTTGTACTAA
TATCTTTGTGTTTACAGTCAAATTAATTCTAATTATCTCTCTAACAGCCTTGTATCGTATATGCAAATAT
GAAGGAATCATGGGAAATAGGCCCTCTCTGGGTCCCCTCGGGGTTGGGAGGTGGGTCTGAAACGATAATG
GTGAATATCCCTGCCTAACTCTATTCACTATAGAAAGTACAGCAAAAACTATTCTTAAACCTACCAAGCC
TCCTACTATCATTATGAATAATTTTATATACCACAGCCAATTTGTTATGTTAAACCAATTCCACAAACTT
GCCCATTTATCTAATTCCAATAATTCTTGTTCATTCTTTTCTTGCTGGTTTTGCGATTCTTCAATTAAGG
AGTGTATTAAGCTTGTGTAATTGTTAATTTCTCTGTCCCACTCCATCCAGGTCGTGTGATTCCAAATCTG
TTCCAGAGATTTATTACTCCAACTAGCATTCCAAGGCACAGCAGTGGTGCAAATGAGTTTTCCAGAGCAA
CCCCAAATCCCCAGGAGCTGTTGATCCTTTAGGTATCTTTCCACAGCCAGGATTCTTGCCTGGAGCTGCT
TGATGCCCCAGACTGTGAGTTGCAACAGATGCTGTTGCGCCTCAATAGCCCTCAGCAAATTGTTCTGCTG
CTGCACTATACCAGACAATAATTGTCTGGCCTGTACCGTCAGCGTCATTGACGCTGCGCCCATAGTGCTT
CCTGCTGCTCCCAAGAACCCAAGGAACAAAGCTCCTATTCCCACTGCTCTTTTTTCTCTCTGCACCACTC
TTCTCTTTGCCTTGGTGGGTGCTACTCCTAATGGTTCAATTTTTACTACTTTATATTTATATAATTCACT
TCTCCAATTGTCCCTCATATCTCCTCCTCCAGGTCTGAAGATCAGCGGCCGCTTGCTGTGCGGTGGTCTT
ACTTTTGTTTTGCTCTTCCTCTATCTTGTCTAAAGCTTCCTTGGTGTCTTTTATCTCTATCCTTTGATGC
ACACAATAGAGGGTTGCTACTGTATTATATAATGATCTAAGTTCTTCTGATCCTGTCTGAAGGGATGGTT
GTAGCTGTCCCAGTATTTGTCTACAGC
Features (pLannotate 1.2.2; 29 found; start..end, strand, type, name):
    152..277     -  misc_feature   HIV-1 Ψ: packaging signal of human immunodeficiency virus type 1
    324..504     -  LTR            5' LTR (truncated): truncated 5' long terminal repeat (LTR) from HIV-1
    505..731     -  promoter       RSV promoter: Rous sarcoma virus enhancer/promoter
    759..777     -  promoter       T3 promoter: promoter for bacteriophage T3 RNA polymerase
    822..838     -  protein_bind   lac operator: The lac repressor binds to the lac operator to inhibit transcription in E. coli. This inhibition can be relieved by adding lactose or isopropyl-β-D-thiogalactopyranoside (IPTG). lac repressor encoded by lacI
    846..876     -  promoter       lac promoter: promoter for the E. coli lac operon
    891..912     -  protein_bind   CAP binding site: CAP binding activates transcription in the presence of cAMP. E. coli catabolite activator protein
    925..1017    -  CDS            lacI (fragment): lac repressor; lacI; The lac repressor binds to the lac operator to inhibit transcription in E. coli. This inhibition can be relieved by adding lactose or isopropyl-β-D-thiogalactopyranoside (IPTG).
   1200..1788    -  rep_origin     ori: high-copy-number ColE1/pMB1/pBR322/pUC origin of replication
   1959..2819    -  CDS            AmpR: β-lactamase; bla; confers resistance to ampicillin, carbenicillin, and related antibiotics
   2820..2924    -  promoter       AmpR promoter: bla
   2977..3405    -  rep_origin     f1 ori (sequence partly withheld): f1 bacteriophage origin of replication; arrow indicates direction of (+) strand synthesis
   3410..3565    -  CDS            lacZα (fragment): LacZα fragment of β-galactosidase; lacZ fragment
   3573..3591    +  promoter       T7 promoter: promoter for bacteriophage T7 RNA polymerase
   3612..3747    -  rep_origin     SV40 ori: SV40 origin of replication
   3787..3908    -  polyA_signal   SV40 poly(A) signal: SV40 polyadenylation signal
   3986..4219    -  LTR            3' LTR (ΔU3): self-inactivating 3' long terminal repeat (LTR) from HIV-1
   4221..4240    -  misc_feature   cPPT/CTS (fragment): central polypurine tract and central termination sequence of HIV-1
   4291..4879    -  misc_feature   WPRE: woodchuck hepatitis virus posttranscriptional regulatory element
   4895..5494    -  CDS            PuroR (fragment): puromycin N-acetyltransferase; pac from Streptomyces; confers resistance to puromycin
   5516..6454    -  intron         EF-1α intron A: intron upstream of the start codon of human EF-1α
   6455..6666    -  promoter       EF-1α core promoter: core promoter for human elongation factor EF-1α
   6692..6758    -  CDS            small t antigen (fragment): SV40 (simian virus 40) small t antigen
   6824..6941    -  misc_feature   cPPT/CTS: central polypurine tract and central termination sequence of HIV-1
   6997..7064    -  misc_RNA       tracrRNA (fragment): trans-activating CRISPR RNA for the Streptococcus pyogenes CRISPR/Cas9 system
   7111..7351    -  promoter       U6 promoter: RNA polymerase III promoter for human U6 snRNA
   7355..7381    -  CDS            Rev (fragment): human immunodeficiency virus 1 (HIV-1) Rev protein; rev; enhances nuclear export of unspliced and incompletely spliced viral mRNAs
   7758..7991    -  misc_feature   RRE: The Rev response element (RRE) of HIV-1 allows for Rev-dependent mRNA export from the nucleus to the cytoplasm.
   8137..168     -  CDS            HIV-1 gag (fragment) (across the origin): gag protein from human immunodeficiency virus 1; gag
