[The description below was written by a language model from this plasmid's Addgene catalogue record and pLannotate feature annotations shown in this document.]
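Description:
pLenti-gRNAX-2 is a third-generation-style, self-inactivating HIV-1 lentiviral transfer plasmid built on the pLentiGuide-Puro-FE backbone to deliver a single guide RNA into human cells. In bacteria it is maintained through a high-copy ColE1/pUC-type origin and selected with ampicillin via β-lactamase. An f1 origin, SV40 origin and remnants of lac and phage-promoter cloning sequences are also present in the backbone. The viral portion comprises an RSV promoter fused to a truncated 5' LTR (allowing Tat-independent production of genomic RNA), the Ψ packaging signal with adjoining gag sequence, the RRE for Rev-dependent nuclear export, a cPPT/CTS element, WPRE to boost transcript stability and expression, and a ΔU3 3' LTR followed by an SV40 polyadenylation signal.

Between the LTRs sit two expression units. A human U6 RNA polymerase III promoter drives gRNAX-2, a 20-nucleotide spacer inserted by Gibson cloning and joined to a Streptococcus pyogenes Cas9 guide scaffold. The scaffold is annotated only as a partial tracrRNA match, which would fit a modified scaffold as the "FE" in the backbone name may imply, though the record does not say so. Downstream, the EF-1α core promoter with its intron A drives puromycin N-acetyltransferase, so transduced mammalian cells can be selected with puromycin. The plasmid encodes no Cas9, which must be supplied separately.

The construct belongs to the KaryoCreate system, a CRISPR-based approach for inducing chromosome-specific aneuploidy by targeting human centromeres. The name suggests the guide is directed at the X-chromosome centromere, but the record does not state the target explicitly.
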