Addgene plasmid #248552: pLenti-gRNAX-2
Purpose: A CRISPR-based technology to study chromosome-specific aneuploidy by targeting human centromeres
Depositing lab: Teresa Davoli. Depositing organization: NYU Grossman School of Medicine. Publication: KaryoCreate: A CRISPR-based technology to study chromosome-specific aneuploidy by targeting human centromeres. Bosco N, Goldberg A, Zhao X, Mays JC, Cheng P, Johnson AF, Bianchi JJ, Toscani C, Di Tommaso E, Katsnelson L, Annuar D, Mei S, Faitelson RE, Pesselev IY, Mohamed KS, Mermerian A, Camacho-Hernandez EM, Gionco CA, Manikas J, Tseng YS, Sun Z, Fani S, Keegan S, Lippman SM, Fenyo D, Giunta S, Santaguida S, Davoli T. Cell. 2023 Apr 27;186(9):1985-2001.e19. doi: 10.1016/j.cell.2023.03.029. Epub 2023 Apr 18. PubMed 37075754.
Backbone
  Vector backbone: pLentiGuide-Puro-FE
  Vector type: Mammalian Expression, CRISPR
Growth in bacteria
  Bacterial resistance: Ampicillin, 100 μg/mL
  Growth temperature: 30°C
  Growth strain: NEB Stable
  Copy number: High Copy
Gene/Insert
  Gene/Insert name: gRNAX-2
  gRNA/shRNA sequence: GAGGTCCAAATATCCCCTTG
  Species: H. sapiens (human)
  Promoter: U6
  Cloning method: Gibson Cloning
Terms and licenses: Academic/Nonprofit Terms; Industry Terms: Not Available to Industry
How to cite: pLenti-gRNAX-2 was a gift from Teresa Davoli (Addgene plasmid # 248552 ; http://n2t.net/addgene:248552 ; RRID:Addgene_248552)
